>Addgene plasmid #47684 | 12XCSL-d1EGFP | addgene full sequence | sequence record 354794 | Addgene NGS Result
CCTCTTCGCTATTACGCCAGCTGGCGAAAGGGGGATGTGCTGCAAGGCGATTAAGTTGGGTAACGCCAGG
GTTTTCCCAGTCACGACGTTGTAAAACGACGGCCAGTGCCAAGCTTGCATGCCTGCAGGTCGACTCTAGA
GGATCCCGACTCATGGGAAAATGGGCGGAAGGGCACCGTGGGAAAATAGTAGATCCCGACTCGTGGGAAA
ATGGGCGGAAGGGCACCGTGGGAAAATAGTAGATCCCGACTCGTGGGAAAATGGGCGGAAGGGCACCGTG
GGAAAATAGTAGATCCCGACTCATGGGAAAATGGGCGGAAGGGCACCGTGGGAAAATAGTAGATCCCGAC
TCGTGGGAAAATGGGCGGAAGGGCACCGTGGGAAAATAGTAGATCCCGACTCGTGGGAAAATGGGCGGAA
GGGCACCGTGGGAAAATAGTAGATCCACTGTATGCATCTTGGGCATAAAAGGCAGATCACTTCAGCTTCT
GCTTACACTTGCTTTTGACACAACTGTGTTTACTTGCAATCCCTCGAGCTCAAGCTTCGAATTCTGCAGT
CGACGGTACCGCGGGCCCGGGATCCACCGGTCGCCACCATGGTGAGCAAGGGCGAGGAGCTGTTCACCGG
GGTGGTGCCCATCCTGGTCGAGCTGGACGGCGACGTAAACGGCCACAAGTTCAGCGTGTCCGGCGAGGGC
GAGGGCGATGCCACCTACGGCAAGCTGACCCTGAAGTTCATCTGCACCACCGGCAAGCTGCCCGTGCCCT
GGCCCACCCTCGTGACCACCCTGACCTACGGCGTGCAGTGCTTCAGCCGCTACCCCGACCACATGAAGCA
GCACGACTTCTTCAAGTCCGCCATGCCCGAAGGCTACGTCCAGGAGCGCACCATCTTCTTCAAGGACGAC
GGCAACTACAAGACCCGCGCCGAGGTGAAGTTCGAGGGCGACACCCTGGTGAACCGCATCGAGCTGAAGG
GCATCGACTTCAAGGAGGACGGCAACATCCTGGGGCACAAGCTGGAGTACAACTACAACAGCCACAACGT
CTATATCATGGCCGACAAGCAGAAGAACGGCATCAAGGTGAACTTCAAGATCCGCCACAACATCGAGGAC
GGCAGCGTGCAGCTCGCCGACCACTACCAGCAGAACACCCCCATCGGCGACGGCCCCGTGCTGCTGCCCG
ACAACCACTACCTGAGCACCCAGTCCGCCCTGAGCAAAGACCCCAACGAGAAGCGCGATCACATGGTCCT
GCTGGAGTTCGTGACCGCCGCCGGGATCACTCTCGGCATGGACGAGCTGTACAAGAAGCTTAGCCATGGC
TTCCCGCCGGCGGTGGCGGCGCAGGATGATGGCACGCTGCCCATGTCTTGTGCCCAGGAGAGCGGGATGG
ACCGTCACCCTGCAGCCTGTGCTTCTGCTAGGATCAATGTGTAGGCGGCCGCGACTCTAGATCATAATCA
GCCATACCACATTTGTAGAGGTTTTACTTGCTTTAAAAAACCTCCCACACCTCCCCCTGAACCTGAAACA
TAAAATGAATGCAATTGTTGTTGTTAACTTGTTTATTGCAGCTTATAATGGTTACAAATAAAGCAATAGC
ATCACAAATTTCACAAATAAAGCATTTTTTTCACTGCATTCTAGTTGTGGTTTGTCCAAACTCATCAATG
TATCTTAAGGGTACCGAGCTCGAATTCGTAATCATGTCATAGCTGTTTCCTGTGTGAAATTGTTATCCGC
TCACAATTCCACACAACATACGAGCCGGAAGCATAAAGTGTAAAGCCTGGGGTGCCTAATGAGTGAGCTA
ACTCACATTAATTGCGTTGCGCTCACTGCCCGCTTTCCAGTCGGGAAACCTGTCGTGCCAGCTGCATTAA
TGAATCGGCCAACGCGCGGGGAGAGGCGGTTTGCGTATTGGGCGCTCTTCCGCTTCCTCGCTCACTGACT
CGCTGCGCTCGGTCGTTCGGCTGCGGCGAGCGGTATCAGCTCACTCAAAGGCGGTAATACGGTTATCCAC
AGAATCAGGGGATAACGCAGGAAAGAACATGTGAGCAAAAGGCCAGCAAAAGGCCAGGAACCGTAAAAAG
GCCGCGTTGCTGGCGTTTTTCCATAGGCTCCGCCCCCCTGACGAGCATCACAAAAATCGACGCTCAAGTC
AGAGGTGGCGAAACCCGACAGGACTATAAAGATACCAGGCGTTTCCCCCTGGAAGCTCCCTCGTGCGCTC
TCCTGTTCCGACCCTGCCGCTTACCGGATACCTGTCCGCCTTTCTCCCTTCGGGAAGCGTGGCGCTTTCT
CATAGCTCACGCTGTAGGTATCTCAGTTCGGTGTAGGTCGTTCGCTCCAAGCTGGGCTGTGTGCACGAAC
CCCCCGTTCAGCCCGACCGCTGCGCCTTATCCGGTAACTATCGTCTTGAGTCCAACCCGGTAAGACACGA
CTTATCGCCACTGGCAGCAGCCACTGGTAACAGGATTAGCAGAGCGAGGTATGTAGGCGGTGCTACAGAG
TTCTTGAAGTGGTGGCCTAACTACGGCTACACTAGAAGAACAGTATTTGGTATCTGCGCTCTGCTGAAGC
CAGTTACCTTCGGAAAAAGAGTTGGTAGCTCTTGATCCGGCAAACAAACCACCGCTGGTAGCGGTGGTTT
TTTTGTTTGCAAGCAGCAGATTACGCGCAGAAAAAAAGGATCTCAAGAAGATCCTTTGATCTTTTCTACG
GGGTCTGACGCTCAGTGGAACGAAAACTCACGTTAAGGGATTTTGGTCATGAGATTATCAAAAAGGATCT
TCACCTAGATCCTTTTAAATTAAAAATGAAGTTTTAAATCAATCTAAAGTATATATGAGTAAACTTGGTC
TGACAGTTACCAATGCTTAATCAGTGAGGCACCTATCTCAGCGATCTGTCTATTTCGTTCATCCATAGTT
GCCTGACTCCCCGTCGTGTAGATAACTACGATACGGGAGGGCTTACCATCTGGCCCCAGTGCTGCAATGA
TACCGCGAGACCCACGCTCACCGGCTCCAGATTTATCAGCAATAAACCAGCCAGCCGGAAGGGCCGAGCG
CAGAAGTGGTCCTGCAACTTTATCCGCCTCCATCCAGTCTATTAATTGTTGCCGGGAAGCTAGAGTAAGT
AGTTCGCCAGTTAATAGTTTGCGCAACGTTGTTGCCATTGCTACAGGCATCGTGGTGTCACGCTCGTCGT
TTGGTATGGCTTCATTCAGCTCCGGTTCCCAACGATCAAGGCGAGTTACATGATCCCCCATGTTGTGCAA
AAAAGCGGTTAGCTCCTTCGGTCCTCCGATCGTTGTCAGAAGTAAGTTGGCCGCAGTGTTATCACTCATG
GTTATGGCAGCACTGCATAATTCTCTTACTGTCATGCCATCCGTAAGATGCTTTTCTGTGACTGGTGAGT
ACTCAACCAAGTCATTCTGAGAATAGTGTATGCGGCGACCGAGTTGCTCTTGCCCGGCGTCAATACGGGA
TAATACCGCGCCACATAGCAGAACTTTAAAAGTGCTCATCATTGGAAAACGTTCTTCGGGGCGAAAACTC
TCAAGGATCTTACCGCTGTTGAGATCCAGTTCGATGTAACCCACTCGTGCACCCAACTGATCTTCAGCAT
CTTTTACTTTCACCAGCGTTTCTGGGTGAGCAAAAACAGGAAGGCAAAATGCCGCAAAAAAGGGAATAAG
GGCGACACGGAAATGTTGAATACTCATACTCTTCCTTTTTCAATATTATTGAAGCATTTATCAGGGTTAT
TGTCTCATGAGCGGATACATATTTGAATGTATTTAGAAAAATAAACAAATAGGGGTTCCGCGCACATTTC
CCCGAAAAGTGCCACCTGACGTCTAAGAAACCATTATTATCATGACATTAACCTATAAAAATAGGCGTAT
CACGAGGCCTATGCGGTGTGAAATACCGCACAGATGCGTAAGGAGAAAATACCGCATCAGGCGCCATTCG
CCATTCAGGCTGCGCAACTGTTGGGAAGGGCGATCGGTGCGGG
Features (pLannotate 1.2.2; 15 found; start..end, strand, type, name):
    111..147     -  misc_feature   MCS (fragment): pUC18/19 multiple cloning site
    533..585     +  misc_feature   MCS: multiple cloning site
    599..1444    +  CDS            d1EGFP: EGFP destabilized by fusion to a mutated version of residues 422-461 of mouse ornithine decarboxylase, giving an in vivo half-life of ~1 hour mammalian codon-optimized
   1460..1543    +  CDS            large T antigen (fragment): large T antigen from SV40 (simian virus 40)
   1566..1687    +  polyA_signal   SV40 poly(A) signal: SV40 polyadenylation signal
   1689..1707    -  misc_feature   MCS (fragment): pUC18/19 multiple cloning site
   1740..1756    -  protein_bind   lac operator: The lac repressor binds to the lac operator to inhibit transcription in E. coli. This inhibition can be relieved by adding lactose or isopropyl-β-D-thiogalactopyranoside (IPTG). lac repressor encoded by lacI
   1764..1794    -  promoter       lac promoter: promoter for the E. coli lac operon
   1809..1830    -  protein_bind   CAP binding site: CAP binding activates transcription in the presence of cAMP. E. coli catabolite activator protein
   1843..1935    -  CDS            lacI (fragment): lac repressor; lacI; The lac repressor binds to the lac operator to inhibit transcription in E. coli. This inhibition can be relieved by adding lactose or isopropyl-β-D-thiogalactopyranoside (IPTG).
   2118..2706    -  rep_origin     ori: high-copy-number ColE1/pMB1/pBR322/pUC origin of replication
   2877..3737    -  CDS            AmpR: β-lactamase; bla; confers resistance to ampicillin, carbenicillin, and related antibiotics
   3738..3842    -  promoter       AmpR promoter: bla
   3930..3981    +  misc_feature   bom (fragment): basis of mobility region from pBR322
   3987..108     -  CDS            lacZα (fragment) (across the origin): LacZα fragment of β-galactosidase; lacZ fragment
