[The description below was written by a language model from this plasmid's Addgene catalogue record and pLannotate feature annotations shown in this document.]
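Description:
12XCSL-d1EGFP is a small (about 4.0 kb) fluorescent Notch-signalling reporter plasmid derived from pGA981-6, a luciferase reporter in which the luciferase gene was swapped for destabilized EGFP. It is maintained in E. coli through a high-copy ColE1/pUC-type origin and an ampicillin resistance gene (β-lactamase with its own promoter). Remnants of a pUC-style backbone are also annotated, including lacZα and lacI fragments, the lac promoter and operator, a CAP binding site and a bom fragment. No mammalian selection marker is annotated, so the plasmid appears suited to transient transfection or co-selection rather than direct drug selection.

The responsive element is a roughly 300 bp insert made of six tandem copies of a 50 bp EBNA2 response element from the TP-1 promoter, cloned into a BamHI site. The name 12XCSL implies twelve binding sites for CSL, the DNA-binding partner of activated Notch, which corresponds to two per repeat. This array is not picked up by the automated annotation but presumably lies in the unannotated region upstream of the reporter; the record does not state which minimal promoter sits between it and the coding sequence. Repository sequencing shows a single-base difference from the published oligonucleotide in the first and fourth repeats, possibly dating from construction of the parent plasmid.

Downstream is d1EGFP, EGFP fused to a mutated mouse ornithine decarboxylase degradation domain, followed by an SV40 large T fragment and SV40 polyadenylation signal. Its half-life of about one hour means fluorescence tracks both rises and falls in Notch/CSL activity, supporting real-time monitoring in living cells.
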