Addgene plasmid #47684: 12XCSL-d1EGFP
Purpose: Notch reporter
Depositing lab: Urban Lendahl. Depositing organization: Karolinska Institutet. Publication: Recording Notch signaling in real time. Hansson EM, Teixeira AI, Gustafsson MV, Dohda T, Chapman G, Meletis K, Muhr J, Lendahl U. Dev Neurosci. 2006;28(1-2):118-27. 10.1159/000090758 PubMed 16508309.
Backbone
  Vector backbone: pGA981-6
  Backbone manufacturer: described in Kato, et al. 1997 PMID 9374409
  Vector type: Notch reporter construct
Growth in bacteria
  Bacterial resistance: Ampicillin, 100 μg/mL
  Growth temperature: 37°C
  Growth strain: DH5alpha
  Copy number: Unknown
Gene/Insert
  Gene/Insert name: TP-1 promoter
  Insert size (bp): 300
  Mutation: hexamerized 50-bp EBNA2 response element of the TP-1 promoter (ERE-TP1)
  Promoter: NA
  Tag / fusion protein: d1EGFP (C terminal on backbone)
  Cloning method: Restriction Enzyme; 5′ cloning site BamHI (not destroyed); 3′ cloning site BamHI (not destroyed)
  Sequencing primers: 5′ NA; 3′ EGFP-N
Terms and licenses: Academic/Nonprofit Terms; Industry Terms: Not Available to Industry
Depositor comments: This plasmid was constructed from the pGa981-6 plasmid by replacing the luciferase gene in the original pGA981-6 plasmid with d1EGFP using XhoI/SmaI sites. The construction of pGA981-6 was described as: "Six copies of this oligonucleotide were cloned in the BamHI site: 5' strand GATCCCGACT CGTGGGAAAA TGGGCGGAAG GGCACCGTGG GAAAATAGTA............ 3' strand ............GGCTGA GCACCCTTTT ACCCGCCTTC CCGTGGCACC CTTTTATCAT CTAG" Please note that Addgene's sequencing results indicate that the first and fourth ERE-TP1 repeats differ from the above oligo sequence at the twelfth nucleotide (G->A). These differences may have occurred during construction of the original pGA981-6 plasmid.
How to cite: 12XCSL-d1EGFP was a gift from Urban Lendahl (Addgene plasmid # 47684 ; http://n2t.net/addgene:47684 ; RRID:Addgene_47684)
