>Addgene plasmid #47684 | 12XCSL-d1EGFP | addgene partial sequence | sequence record 69359 | EBV-rev
GGGTACCGAGCTCGAATTCGTAATCATGTCATAGCTGTTTCCTGTGTGAAATTGTTATCCGCTCACAATT
CCACACAACATACGAGCCGGAAGCATAAAGTGTAAAGCCTGGGGTGCCTAATGAGTGAGCTAACTCACAT
TAATTGCGTTGCGCTCACTGCCCGCTTTCCAGTCGGGAAACCTGTCGTGCCAGCTGCATTAATGAATCGG
CCAACGCGCGGGGAGAGGCGGTTTGCGTATTGGGCGCTCTTCCGCTTCCTCGCTCACTGACTCGCTGCGC
TCGGTCGTTCGGCTGCGGCGAGCGGTATCAGCTCACTCAAAGGCGGTAATACGGTTATCCACAGAATCAG
GGGATAACGCAGGAAAGAACATGTGAGCAAAAGGCCAGCAAAAGGCCAGGAACCGTAAAAAGGCCGCGTT
GCTGGCGTTTTTCCATAGGCTCCGCCCCCCTGACGAGCATCACAAAAATCGACGCTCAAGTCAGAGGTGG
CGAAACCCGACAGGACTATAAAGATACCAGGCGTTTCCCCCTGGAAGCTCCCTCGTGCGCTCTCCTGTTC
CGACCCTGCCGCTTACCGGATACCTGTCCGCCTTTCTCCCTTCGGGAAGCGTGGCGCTTTCTCATAGCTC
ACGCTGTAGGTATCTCAGTTCGGTGTAGGTCGTTCGCTCCAAGCTGGGCTGTGTGCACGAACCCCCCGTT
CAGCCCGACCGCTGCGCCTTATCCGGTAACTATCGTCTTGAGTCCAACCCGGTAAGACACGACTTATCGC
CACTGGCAGCAGCCACTGGTAACAGGATTAGCAGAGCGAGGTATGTAGGCGGTGCTACAGAGTTCTCTTG
