>Addgene plasmid #47684 | 12XCSL-d1EGFP | addgene partial sequence | sequence record 69655 | EGFP-C 5'-CATGGTCCTGCTGGAGTTCGTG-3'
AGAAGCTTAGCCATGGCTTCCCGCCGGCGGTGGCGGCGCAGGATGATGGCACGCTGCCCATGTCTTGTGC
CCAGGAGAGCGGGATGGACCGTCACCCTGCAGCCTGTGCTTCTGCTAGGATCAATGTGTAGGCGGCCGCG
ACTCTAGATCATAATCAGCCATACCACATTTGTAGAGGTTTTACTTGCTTTAAAAAACCTCCCACACCTC
CCCCTGAACCTGAAACATAAAATGAATGCAATTGTTGTTGTTAACTTGTTTATTGCAGCTTATAATGGTT
ACAAATAAAGCAATAGCATCACAAATTTCACAAATAAAGCATTTTTTTCACTGCATTCTAGTTGTGGTTT
GTCCAAACTCATCAATGTATCTTAAGGGTACCGAGCTCGAATTCGTAATCATGTCATAGCTGTTTCCTGT
GTGAAATTGTTATCCGCTCACAATTCCACACAACATACGAGCCGGAAGCATAAAGTGTAAAGCCTGGGGT
GCCTAATGAGTGAGCTAACTCACATTAATTGCGTTGCGCTCACTGCCCGCTTTCCAGTCGGGAAACCTGT
CGTGCCAGCTGCATTAATGAATCGGCCAACGCGCGGGGAGAGGCGGTTTGCGTATTGGGCGCTCTTCCGC
TTCCTCGCTCACTGACTCGCTGCGCTCGGTCGTTCGGCTGCGGCGAGCGGTATCAGCTCACTCAAAGGCG
GTAATACGGTTATCCACAGAATCAGGGGATAACGCAGGAAAGAACATGTGAGCAAAAGGCCAGCAAAAGG
CCAGGAACCGTAAAAAGGCCGCGTTGCTGGCGTTTTTCCATAGGCTCCGCCCCCCTGACGAGCATCACAA
AAATCGACGCTCAAGTCAGA
