>Addgene plasmid #47684 | 12XCSL-d1EGFP | addgene partial sequence | sequence record 69656 | EGFP-N 5'-CGTCGCCGTCCAGCTCGACCAG-3'
CTCGCCCTTGCTCACCATGGTGGCGACCGGTGGATCCCGGGCCCGCGGTACCGTCGACTGCAGAATTCGA
AGCTTGAGCTCGAGGGATTGCAAGTAAACACAGTTGTGTCAAAAGCAAGTGTAAGCAGAAGCTGAAGTGA
TCTGCCTTTTATGCCCAAGATGCATACAGTGGATCTACTATTTTCCCACGGTGCCCTTCCGCCCATTTTC
CCACGAGTCGGGATCTACTATTTTCCCACGGTGCCCTTCCGCCCATTTTCCCACGAGTCGGGATCTACTA
TTTTCCCACGGTGCCCTTCCGCCCATTTTCCCATGAGTCGGGATCTACTATTTTCCCACGGTGCCCTTCC
GCCCATTTTCCCACGAGTCGGGATCTACTATTTTCCCACGGTGCCCTTCCGCCCATTTTCCCACGAGTCG
GGATCTACTATTTTCCCACGGTGCCCTTCCGCCCATTTTCCCATGAGTCGGGATCCTCTAGAGTCGACCT
GCAGGCATGCAAGCTTGGCACTGGCCGTCGTTTTACAACGTCGTGACTGGGAAAACCCTGGCGTTACCCA
ACTTAATCGCCTTGCAGCACATCCCCCTTTCGCCAGCTGGCGTAATAGCGAAGAGGCCCGCACCGATCGC
CCTTCCCAACAGTTGCGCAGCCTGAATGGCGAATGGCGCCTGATGCGGTATTTTCTCCTTACGCATCTGT
GCGGTATTTCACACCGCATAGGCCTCGTGATACGCCTATTTTTATAGGTTAATGTCATGATAATAATGGT
TTCTTAGACGTCAGGTGGCACTTTTCGGGGAAATGTGCGCGGAACCCCTATTTGTTTATTTTTCTAAATA
CATTCAAATATGTATCCGCTCATGAA
